Addgene plasmid #38149: pPK719
Depositing lab: Patricia Kuwabara. Depositing organization: University of Bristol.
Backbone
  Vector backbone: pBluescript KSII(+)
  Backbone manufacturer: Stratagene
  Backbone size w/o insert (bp): 3000
  Total vector size (bp): 6461
  Vector type: Worm Expression ; recombineering
Growth in bacteria
  Bacterial resistance: Ampicillin, 100 μg/mL
  Growth temperature: 37°C
  Growth strain: DH5alpha
  Copy number: Unknown
Gene/Insert
  Gene/Insert name: cbr-unc-119::FRT*::galk::FRT* (alt names: rescue construct for unc-119(ed3) mutants; cbr-unc-119)
  Species: C. elegans (nematode)
  Entrez Gene: Cbr-unc-119 (a.k.a. CBG18291)
  Promoter: unc-119
  Cloning method: Ligation Independent Cloning
  Sequencing primers: 5′ M13pUC-fwd
Terms and licenses: Academic/Nonprofit Terms; Industry Terms: Not Available to Industry
Depositor comments: This plasmid carries a complementary cassette consisting of a genomic copy of the C. briggsae unc-119 gene and the selectable galK marker flanked by FRT* sites in the presumptive 3’ UTR of the Cbr-unc-119 gene. The 3.6 kb Cbr-unc-119::FRT*::galk::FRT* cassette can be targeted by recombineering to insert between nts 281:282 in the pCC1FOS fosmid vector backbone. In other words, this cassette can be readily inserted in all fosmids contained in the C. elegans library developed by Don Moerman and colleagues. We have tested the construct in fosmid recombineering and have shown that it rescues unc-119(ed3) mutants.
How to cite: pPK719 was a gift from Patricia Kuwabara (Addgene plasmid # 38149 ; http://n2t.net/addgene:38149 ; RRID:Addgene_38149)
