[The description below was written by a language model from this plasmid's Addgene catalogue record and pLannotate feature annotations shown in this document.]
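Description:
pPK719 is a pBluescript KSII(+)-based plasmid that serves as a template source for a recombineering cassette used in building C. elegans transgenes. It is maintained in E. coli through the high-copy pUC-type origin and selected with ampicillin via the β-lactamase gene. The backbone also retains the f1 origin, the lacZα/lac promoter region, and the T7 and T3 promoters flanking the cloning site. The catalogue lists a total size of 6461 bp, while the deposited sequence is slightly longer at 6489 nt.

The insert is a cassette of roughly 3.6 kb, Cbr-unc-119::FRT*::galK::FRT*. It contains a genomic copy of the C. briggsae unc-119 gene under its own promoter. The automated annotation labels this coding region by homology to the C. elegans UNC-119 protein, a myristoyl-binding cargo adapter needed for nervous system function. An E. coli galK gene driven by the synthetic bacterial EM7 promoter sits in the presumptive 3' UTR of Cbr-unc-119, flanked by FRT* sites. The FRT* sites are not picked up in the feature table. galK allows selection in bacteria for cassette insertion during recombineering, and the flanking FRT* sites should in principle allow the marker to be excised afterwards by FLP recombinase. The short hits to a P element end and to mEGFP are small fragments, probably incidental matches.

According to the depositor, the cassette can be targeted to a defined position in the pCC1FOS fosmid backbone. It can therefore be introduced into any clone of the C. elegans fosmid library built in that vector. The resulting fosmids carry a transformation marker that rescues unc-119(ed3) mutants, and the depositor reports confirming both the fosmid recombineering and the rescue.
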