Features (pLannotate 1.2.2; 20 found; start..end, strand, type, name):
     30..458     -  rep_origin     f1 ori (sequence partly withheld): f1 bacteriophage origin of replication; arrow indicates direction of (+) strand synthesis
    463..618     -  CDS            lacZα (fragment): LacZα fragment of β-galactosidase; lacZ fragment
    626..644     +  promoter       T7 promoter: promoter for bacteriophage T7 RNA polymerase
    653..716     +  misc_feature   MCS (fragment): pBluescript multiple cloning site
   1592..1609    -  misc_feature   P element 5' end (fragment): No description available
   1720..2562    +  CDS            unc-119: UN119_CAEEL - Experimental evidence at protein level: Swiss-Prot protein existence level 1. Myristoyl-binding protein that acts as a cargo adapter: specifically binds the myristoyl moiety of a subset of N-terminally myristoylated proteins and is required for their localization. Plays a key role in ciliary membrane localization of proteins. Required for the establishment or function of the nervous system. From Caenorhabditis elegans.
   2866..2890    +  misc_feature   MCS (fragment): pBluescript multiple cloning site
   2947..2994    +  promoter       EM7 promoter: synthetic bacterial promoter&nbsp
   3026..4171    +  CDS            galK: GAL1_ECOLI - Also known as galA. Experimental evidence at protein level: Swiss-Prot protein existence level 1. Catalyzes the transfer of the gamma-phosphate of ATP to D- galactose to form alpha-D-galactose-1-phosphate (Gal-1-P). To a lesser extent, is also able to phosphorylate 2-deoxy-D-galactose and D- galactosamine. Is not able to use D-galacturonic acid, D-talose, L- altrose, and L-glucose as substrates. From Escherichia coli (strain K12).
   4175..4200    -  misc_feature   MCS (fragment): pBluescript multiple cloning site
   4234..4261    +  CDS            mEGFP (fragment): monomeric enhanced GFP, optimized with synthetic introns for expression in C. elegans
   4261..4288    +  misc_feature   MCS (fragment): pBluescript multiple cloning site
   4301..4319    -  promoter       T3 promoter: promoter for bacteriophage T3 RNA polymerase
   4364..4380    -  protein_bind   lac operator: The lac repressor binds to the lac operator to inhibit transcription in E. coli. This inhibition can be relieved by adding lactose or isopropyl-β-D-thiogalactopyranoside (IPTG). lac repressor encoded by lacI
   4388..4418    -  promoter       lac promoter: promoter for the E. coli lac operon
   4433..4454    -  protein_bind   CAP binding site: CAP binding activates transcription in the presence of cAMP. E. coli catabolite activator protein
   4467..4559    -  CDS            lacI (fragment): lac repressor; lacI; The lac repressor binds to the lac operator to inhibit transcription in E. coli. This inhibition can be relieved by adding lactose or isopropyl-β-D-thiogalactopyranoside (IPTG).
   4742..5330    -  rep_origin     ori: high-copy-number ColE1/pMB1/pBR322/pUC origin of replication
   5501..6361    -  CDS            AmpR: β-lactamase; bla; confers resistance to ampicillin, carbenicillin, and related antibiotics
   6362..6466    -  promoter       AmpR promoter: bla
>Addgene plasmid #38149 | pPK719 | depositor full sequence | sequence record 54827 | pPK719 sequence 6489 bps
CTAAATTGTAAGCGTTAATATTTTGTTAAAATTCGCGTTAAATTTTTGTTAAATCAGCTCATTTTTTAAC
CAATAGGCCGAAATCGGCAAAATCCCTTATAAATCAAAAGAATAGACCGAGATAGGGT
[37 nt withheld, positions 129-165]
AAAGAACGTGGACTCCAACGTCAAAGG
[49 nt withheld, positions 193-241]
T
[91 nt withheld, positions 243-333]
G
[124 nt withheld, positions 335-458]
CCCATTCGCCATTCAGGCTGCGCAACTGTTGGGAAGGGCGATCGGTGCGGGCCTCTTCGCTATTACGCCA
GCTGGCGAAAGGGGGATGTGCTGCAAGGCGATTAAGTTGGGTAACGCCAGGGTTTTCCCAGTCACGACGT
TGTAAAACGACGGCCAGTGAGCGCGCGTAATACGACTCACTATAGGGCGAATTGGAGCTCCACCGCGGTG
GCGGCCGCTCTAGAACTAGTGGATCCCCCGGGCTGCAGGAATTCGATAAGATCTATGCTTGCGCTTTGAG
CCAATTTATCCAAGTCCTTGTAAAAAGTATTCGAAAATTGTTAACGGATAAAATGTTTATTATAATATCA
AAAACAATTTGTCAGTTGACCACTTTTTGATATATTTGACAGAAACCGGGATGAATTGGCTCAAAGTTAG
GGCGCCCTTCTATTACAGGGTTTCTGATAACAAACCGGTTATTAACTCCCAACAAGGGATGATTTCAATT
CATCATGCTCAAATTGACCCAAATTAAGTTACATGACAAATTCATCGCCCTTTTCAACTCTTCTTGGCTC
ATCATCTGTTATTCTGTTCCTATTCTGTCTGCACCCTATACCCCTTTGCATACTCTCTCGTCATTCCTTT
CTTGGATAGTGTCTTCTTCTCCCCAGCTCTGCTACTTCTATGACTTGCGCCCGCTGCTTTTCCGCTCGTT
CCTCTCCTCTCTGACGTCTTCTTCTGCTTCTTTTCTCCTTCCTTTTTCCCTTCTCAATCTTCCTCTTTTT
CCCATTTCTGTCAATCATTCGAAGAAGAAGAAGAAGAAGACCCTCATTCATTTCATTTTTTTTTCTGTCG
GTGTGTGCTGCTCGGTTAAGAGTGAGCTCTCTATTCCACGTCTTCTTCTTTTTCTTCTTCGATTCGAATC
AATCACTCCACCAAAACGCATTCGTTTTTGGGATTCACCCCGCGGTTCGCAACAGGTTTCTTTTTCAAAT
TATTAGCGTTATAAATAGAAAAATGGTGGAGTTTCAATAAAAATGATAATTTACAAAGTGTATTTTGATT
ACATGTACTCAAAAAGGTTGAAATTTTTCATACCAGTTTTCCGGAAATCCATCTGATATCATTATCGTAT
TTTTCTTTTTAAAAATGTTTTCAAAAAAAAACAAAATATAGCTGGTTATTTGGCACCCTCTAATTACCAT
TTTCCTGTCACACCACACTCTTTTCCTTCTTCCACTTCTTTCCGTTTTCAGCCGCTTCCAACCAAACCGA
TATGAAAGCCGAGCAACAACAATCGATTCCACCCGGCTCGGCGACCTTCCCGTCGCAGGTGAGACTCAGA
AAACTAGAGAAACCGCTCAACTAACTCTTGATATCCGATTTCATTCTTTTCTCTTTTCTTTTTGTTGAAC
TTTTCCATATTTCCAGATGCCACGGCCACCACCAAGCACCGAACAAGGAATCACAACGGAATCGGAGCTT
GCGAAGAAAGCTCAAATCACTCCGAACGACGTTTTAGCACTTCCGGGAATCACTCAAGGTATCTTGCTCC
CTTTGGATTTCAGTTTAAAACATAAATTTAGGATTCTTATGCTCCCCATCTGCGAACATCTATAACATCG
AGTTCACCAAGTTCCAAATCCGTGATCTGGACACTGAGCAAGTGCTTTTCGAGATCGCCAAACCGGAGAA
CGATCAGGAGAATGATGAGTCGCCACAGGAGTCGGCAAGATACGTGCGTTATAGATTTGCTCCAAACTTT
TTGAAACTCAAAACGGTCGGAGCAACTGTGGAATTCAAAGTAGGAGACATCCCAATCCATCATTTCCGAA
TGATCGAACGTCACTTCTTCAAAGATCGCCTTCTGAAGTGTTTTGACTTTGAATTCGGATTCTGTATTCC
GAATTCACGAAACAACTGTGAACATATCTATGAGTTCCCTCAACTCTCTCAACAACTCAGTGAGTCATTA
TTCTAAAAAGTACAATTCAAAAGACTAATCTCTTTTTCAGTGGACGACATGATCAACAATCCAAACGAGA
CTCGTTCTGACAGCTTCTATTTCGTCGATAACAAACTCGTCATGCACAACAAAGCCGACTACTCATATGA
TGCATAAATATTTAATACAAAAATGTTCTGGATAATTATTCTGTCGAATAGAAAAAAAACTCCAAATGTG
ATTAAATTCCAATAATTCCTGTCTAGTTTGTTCCTTCCCCTTCCCCTTCTCATGTTCAATGCATTCCTAA
GCTTTTCAGTTCCCCCCTTGTTTCTATATTTTTTCGCTGTCCTGTCACACTCGCTAAAAACACTAATCAC
ACGGAAATCTGTTTTCAATAAAAACTCCAACTTTAACTCATTTTCAATTTCAACTGAAAGATTTTTTCAT
TAGAGAATGTCCAGCGAGGAGCTCGAGTATCAAGCTTATCGATACCGTCGACAGTTTAAACAGTTCGGTA
CGAAGTTCCTATACTATTTGAAGAATAGGAACTTCCCTGTTGACAATTAATCATCGGCATAGTATATCGG
CATAGTATAATACGACAAGGTGAGGAACTAAACCCAGGAGGCAGATCATGAGTCTGAAAGAAAAAACACA
ATCTCTGTTTGCCAACGCATTTGGCTACCCTGCCACTCACACCATTCAGGCGCCTGGCCGCGTGAATTTG
ATTGGTGAACACACCGACTACAACGACGGTTTCGTTCTGCCCTGCGCGATTGATTATCAAACCGTGATCA
GTTGTGCACCACGCGATGACCGTAAAGTTCGCGTGATGGCAGCCGATTATGAAAATCAGCTCGACGAGTT
TTCCCTCGATGCGCCCATTGTCGCACATGAAAACTATCAATGGGCTAACTACGTTCGTGGCGTGGTGAAA
CATCTGCAACTGCGTAACAACAGCTTCGGCGGCGTGGACATGGTGATCAGCGGCAATGTGCCGCAGGGTG
CCGGGTTAAGTTCTTCCGCTTCACTGGAAGTCGCGGTCGGAACCGTATTGCAGCAGCTTTATCATCTGCC
GCTGGACGGCGCACAAATCGCGCTTAACGGTCAGGAAGCAGAAAACCAGTTTGTAGGCTGTAACTGCGGG
ATCATGGATCAGCTAATTTCCGCGCTCGGCAAGAAAGATCATGCCTTGCTGATCGATTGCCGCTCACTGG
GGACCAAAGCAGTTTCCATGCCCAAAGGTGTGGCTGTCGTCATCATCAACAGTAACTTCAAACGTACCCT
GGTTGGTAGCGAATACAACACCCGTCGTGAACAGTGCGAAACCGGTGCGCGTTTCTTCCAGCAGCCAGCC
CTGCGTGATGTCACCATTGAAGAGTTCAACGCTGTTGCGCATGAACTGGACCCGATCGTGACAAAACGCG
TGCGTCATATACTGACTGAAAACGCCCGCACCGTTGAAGCTGCCAGCGCGCTGGAGCAAGGCGACCTGAA
ACGTATGGGCGAGTTGATGGCGGAGTCTCATGCCTCTATGCGCGATGATTTCGAAATCACCGTGCCGCAA
ATTGACACTCTGGTAGAAATCGTCAAAGCTGTGATTGGCGACAAAGGTGGCGTACGCATGACCGGCGGCG
GATTTGGCGGCTGTATCGTCGCGCTGATCCCGGAAGAGCTGGTGCCTGCCGTACAGCAAGCTGTCGCTGA
ACAATATGAAGCAAAAACAGGTATTAAAGAGACTTTTTACGTTTGTAAACCATCACAAGGAGCAGGACAG
TGCTGAGGATCCACTAGTTCTAGAGCGGCCGCGAAGTTCCTATACTATTTGAAGAATAGGAACTTCTAAC
TAACCATACATATTTAAATTTTCGTCGACCTCGAGGGGGGGCCCGGTACCCAGCTTTTGTTCCCTTTAGT
GAGGGTTAATTGCGCGCTTGGCGTAATCATGGTCATAGCTGTTTCCTGTGTGAAATTGTTATCCGCTCAC
AATTCCACACAACATACGAGCCGGAAGCATAAAGTGTAAAGCCTGGGGTGCCTAATGAGTGAGCTAACTC
ACATTAATTGCGTTGCGCTCACTGCCCGCTTTCCAGTCGGGAAACCTGTCGTGCCAGCTGCATTAATGAA
TCGGCCAACGCGCGGGGAGAGGCGGTTTGCGTATTGGGCGCTCTTCCGCTTCCTCGCTCACTGACTCGCT
GCGCTCGGTCGTTCGGCTGCGGCGAGCGGTATCAGCTCACTCAAAGGCGGTAATACGGTTATCCACAGAA
TCAGGGGATAACGCAGGAAAGAACATGTGAGCAAAAGGCCAGCAAAAGGCCAGGAACCGTAAAAAGGCCG
CGTTGCTGGCGTTTTTCCATAGGCTCCGCCCCCCTGACGAGCATCACAAAAATCGACGCTCAAGTCAGAG
GTGGCGAAACCCGACAGGACTATAAAGATACCAGGCGTTTCCCCCTGGAAGCTCCCTCGTGCGCTCTCCT
GTTCCGACCCTGCCGCTTACCGGATACCTGTCCGCCTTTCTCCCTTCGGGAAGCGTGGCGCTTTCTCATA
GCTCACGCTGTAGGTATCTCAGTTCGGTGTAGGTCGTTCGCTCCAAGCTGGGCTGTGTGCACGAACCCCC
CGTTCAGCCCGACCGCTGCGCCTTATCCGGTAACTATCGTCTTGAGTCCAACCCGGTAAGACACGACTTA
TCGCCACTGGCAGCAGCCACTGGTAACAGGATTAGCAGAGCGAGGTATGTAGGCGGTGCTACAGAGTTCT
TGAAGTGGTGGCCTAACTACGGCTACACTAGAAGGACAGTATTTGGTATCTGCGCTCTGCTGAAGCCAGT
TACCTTCGGAAAAAGAGTTGGTAGCTCTTGATCCGGCAAACAAACCACCGCTGGTAGCGGTGGTTTTTTT
GTTTGCAAGCAGCAGATTACGCGCAGAAAAAAAGGATCTCAAGAAGATCCTTTGATCTTTTCTACGGGGT
CTGACGCTCAGTGGAACGAAAACTCACGTTAAGGGATTTTGGTCATGAGATTATCAAAAAGGATCTTCAC
CTAGATCCTTTTAAATTAAAAATGAAGTTTTAAATCAATCTAAAGTATATATGAGTAAACTTGGTCTGAC
AGTTACCAATGCTTAATCAGTGAGGCACCTATCTCAGCGATCTGTCTATTTCGTTCATCCATAGTTGCCT
GACTCCCCGTCGTGTAGATAACTACGATACGGGAGGGCTTACCATCTGGCCCCAGTGCTGCAATGATACC
GCGAGACCCACGCTCACCGGCTCCAGATTTATCAGCAATAAACCAGCCAGCCGGAAGGGCCGAGCGCAGA
AGTGGTCCTGCAACTTTATCCGCCTCCATCCAGTCTATTAATTGTTGCCGGGAAGCTAGAGTAAGTAGTT
CGCCAGTTAATAGTTTGCGCAACGTTGTTGCCATTGCTACAGGCATCGTGGTGTCACGCTCGTCGTTTGG
TATGGCTTCATTCAGCTCCGGTTCCCAACGATCAAGGCGAGTTACATGATCCCCCATGTTGTGCAAAAAA
GCGGTTAGCTCCTTCGGTCCTCCGATCGTTGTCAGAAGTAAGTTGGCCGCAGTGTTATCACTCATGGTTA
TGGCAGCACTGCATAATTCTCTTACTGTCATGCCATCCGTAAGATGCTTTTCTGTGACTGGTGAGTACTC
AACCAAGTCATTCTGAGAATAGTGTATGCGGCGACCGAGTTGCTCTTGCCCGGCGTCAATACGGGATAAT
ACCGCGCCACATAGCAGAACTTTAAAAGTGCTCATCATTGGAAAACGTTCTTCGGGGCGAAAACTCTCAA
GGATCTTACCGCTGTTGAGATCCAGTTCGATGTAACCCACTCGTGCACCCAACTGATCTTCAGCATCTTT
TACTTTCACCAGCGTTTCTGGGTGAGCAAAAACAGGAAGGCAAAATGCCGCAAAAAAGGGAATAAGGGCG
ACACGGAAATGTTGAATACTCATACTCTTCCTTTTTCAATATTATTGAAGCATTTATCAGGGTTATTGTC
TCATGAGCGGATACATATTTGAATGTATTTAGAAAAATAAACAAATAGGGGTTCCGCGCACATTTCCCCG
AAAAGTGCCAC
