>Addgene plasmid #38149 | pPK719 | addgene partial sequence | sequence record 49499 | M13pUC-fwd 5'-CCCAGTCACGACGTTGTAAAACG-3'
GACTCACTATAGGGCGAATTGGAGCTCCACCGCGGTGGCGGCCGCTCTAGAACTAGTGGATCCCCCGGGC
TGCAGGAATTCGATAAGATCTATGCTTGCGCTTTGAGCCAATTTATCCAAGTCCTTGTAAAAAGTATTCG
AAAATTGTTAACGGATAAAATGTTTATTATAATATCAAAAACAATTTGTCAGTTGACCACTTTTTGATAT
ATTTGACAGAAACCGGGATGAATTGGCTCAAAGTTAGGGCGCCCTTCTATTACAGGGTTTCTGATAACAA
ACCGGTTATTAACTCCCAACAAGGGATGATTTCAATTCATCATGCTCAAATTGACCCAAATTAAGTTACA
TGACAAATTCATCGCCCTTTTCAACTCTTCTTGGCTCATCATCTGTTATTCTGTTCCTATTCTGTCTGCA
CCCTATACCCCTTTGCATACTCTCTCGTCATTCCTTTCTTGGATAGTGTCTTCTTCTCCCCAGCTCTGCT
ACTTCTATGACTTGCGCCCGCTGCTTTTCCGCTCGTTCCTCTCCTCTCTGACGTCTTCTTCTGCTTCTTT
TCTCCTTCCTTTTTCCCTTCTCAATCTTCCTCTTTTTCCCATTTCTGTCAATCATTCGAAGAAGAAGAAG
AAGAAGACCCTCATTCATTTCATTTTTTTTTCTGTCGGTGTGTGCTGCTCGGTTAAGAGTGAGCTCTCTA
TTCCACGTCTTCTTCTTTTTCTTCTTCGATTCGAATCAATCACTCCACCAAAACGCATTCGTTTTTGGGA
TTCACCCCGCGGTTCGCAACAGGTTTCTTTTTCAAATTATTAGCGTTATAAATAGAAAAATG
