>Addgene plasmid #38149 | pPK719 | addgene partial sequence | sequence record 55487 | T3 5'-GCAATTAACCCTCACTAAAGG-3'
AATTTAAATATGTATGGTTAGTTAGAAGTTCCTATTCTTCAAATAGTATAGGAACTTCGCGGCCGCTCTA
GAACTAGTGGATCCTCAGCACTGTCCTGCTCCTTGTGATGGTTTACAAACGTAAAAAGTCTCTTTAATAC
CTGTTTTTGCTTCATATTGTTCAGCGACAGCTTGCTGTACGGCAGGCACCAGCTCTTCCGGGATCAGCGC
GACGATACAGCCGCCAAATCCGCCGCCGGTCATGCGTACGCCACCTTTGTCGCCAATCACAGCTTTGACG
ATTTCTACCAGAGTGTCAATTTGCGGCACGGTGATTTCGAAATCATCGCGCATAGAGGCATGAGACTCCG
CCATCAACTCGCCCATACGTTTCAGGTCGCCTTGCTCCAGCGCGCTGGCAGCTTCAACGGTGCGGGCGTT
TTCAGTCAGTATATGACGCACGCGTTTTGTCACGATCGGGTCCAGTTCATGCGCAACAGCGTTGAACTCT
TCAATGGTGACATCACGCAGGGCTGGCTGCTGGAAGAAACGCGCACCGGTTTCGCACTGTTCACGACGGG
TGTTGTATTCGCTACCAACCAGGGTACGTTTGAAGTTACTGTTGATGATGACGACAGCCACACCTTTGGG
CATGGAAACTGCTTTGGTCCCCAGTGAGCGGCAATCGATCAGCAAGGCATGATCTTTCTTGCCGAGCGCG
GAAATTAGCTGATCCATGATCCCGCAGTTACAGCCTACAAACTGGTTTTCTGCTTCCTGACCGTTAAGCG
CGATTTGTGCGCCGTCCAGCGGCAGATGATAAAGCTGCTGCAATACGGTTCCGACCGCGACTTCCAGTGA
AGCGGAAGAACTTAACCCGGCACCCTGCGGCACATTGCCGCTGATCACCATGTCCACGCCGCCGAAGCTG
TTGTTACGCAGTTGCAGATGTTTCAC
